Addgene plasmid #108138: mCherry-FKBP-SAC1C389S-HLx8
Purpose: Recruitable inactive SAC1 with extended linker
Depositing lab: Gerry Hammond. Depositing organization: University of Pittsburgh (University, School of Medicine, and Cancer Institute). Publication: SAC1 degrades its lipid substrate PtdIns4P in the endoplasmic reticulum to maintain a steep chemical gradient with donor membranes. Zewe JP, Wills RC, Sangappa S, Goulden BD, Hammond GR. Elife. 2018 Feb 20;7. pii: 35588. doi: 10.7554/eLife.35588. 35588 PubMed 29461204.
Backbone
  Vector backbone: pmCherry-C1
  Vector type: Mammalian Expression
Growth in bacteria
  Bacterial resistance: Kanamycin, 50 μg/mL
  Growth temperature: 37°C
  Growth strain: DH5alpha
  Copy number: High Copy
Gene/Insert
  Gene/Insert name: mCherry:FKBP1A(3-108):[GGSA]4GG:SACM1LC389S(1-520):[EAAAR]8:SACM1L(521-587)
  Species: H. sapiens (human)
  Mutation: SACM1LC389S(1-520):[EAAAR]8:SACM1L(521-587)
  Entrez Gene: SACM1L (a.k.a. SAC1)
  Promoter: CMV
  Cloning method: Gibson Cloning
Terms and licenses: Academic/Nonprofit Terms; Industry Terms: Not Available to Industry
Depositor comments: Note: The Sac1 insert contains a Y434F mutation compared to the closest reference sequence (NP_054735.3). The depositor has noted that this is a common point mutation that does not affect plasmid function.
How to cite: mCherry-FKBP-SAC1C389S-HLx8 was a gift from Gerry Hammond (Addgene plasmid # 108138 ; http://n2t.net/addgene:108138 ; RRID:Addgene_108138)
