[The description below was written by a language model from this plasmid's Addgene catalogue record and pLannotate feature annotations shown in this document.]
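Description:
mCherry-FKBP-SAC1C389S-HLx8 is a mammalian expression plasmid of about 7 kb built on the pmCherry-C1 backbone. It is maintained in bacteria at high copy through a ColE1/pUC-type origin and selected with kanamycin. The resistance cassette is the dual-purpose NeoR/KanR gene, driven by a bacterial promoter and the SV40 early promoter and terminated by the HSV TK polyadenylation signal, so it can also confer G418 resistance in mammalian cells. An f1 origin is also present. The short annotated fragments of ble, SV40 large T antigen and bGH poly(A) appear to be incidental backbone matches rather than functional parts.

The payload is a single fusion protein expressed from the CMV immediate-early enhancer and promoter and terminated by the SV40 poly(A) signal. From the N-terminus it comprises mCherry, residues 3–108 of human FKBP1A (FKBP12), a flexible [GGSA]4GG linker, and human SACM1L (SAC1). SAC1 is split so that eight repeats of the helical EAAAR linker ("HLx8") sit between residues 1–520 and the C-terminal portion, residues 521–587. This lengthens the connection between those two parts of the protein. SAC1 carries the C389S substitution, which the record describes as making it inactive. The depositor also notes a Y434F difference from the reference sequence and reports that it does not affect function.

The FKBP module allows chemically induced dimerization, typically rapamycin-driven binding to an FRB-tagged partner, so the red-labelled protein can be recruited toward a chosen membrane. The record lists it as recruitable inactive SAC1 with an extended linker. That makes it a likely catalytically dead control for the active version in studies of where SAC1 degrades its lipid substrate PtdIns4P.
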