Features (pLannotate 1.2.2; 17 found; start..end, strand, type, name):
     65..368     +  enhancer       CMV enhancer: human cytomegalovirus immediate early enhancer
    369..572     +  promoter       CMV promoter: human cytomegalovirus (CMV) immediate early promoter
    617..1324    +  CDS            mCherry: mCherry is a basic (constitutively fluorescent) red fluorescent protein published in 2004, derived from Discosoma sp.. It is reported to be a very rapidly-maturing monomer with low acid sensitivity.
   1325..1342    +  misc_feature   MCS (fragment): multiple cloning site
   1383..1705    +  CDS            FKBP (fragment): human FK506-binding protein FKBP12
   1769..1792    +  misc_feature   MCS (fragment): multiple cloning site
   1793..3673    +  CDS            SACM1L: SAC1_HUMAN - Also known as KIAA0851 From Homo sapiens (Human).
   3684..3768    +  CDS            large T antigen (fragment): large T antigen from SV40 (simian virus 40)
   3791..3912    +  polyA_signal   SV40 poly(A) signal: SV40 polyadenylation signal
   3946..4374    -  rep_origin     f1 ori (sequence partly withheld): f1 bacteriophage origin of replication; arrow indicates direction of (+) strand synthesis
   4401..4505    +  promoter       AmpR promoter: bla
   4507..4864    +  promoter       SV40 promoter: SV40 enhancer and early promoter
   4899..5693    +  CDS            NeoR/KanR: aminoglycoside phosphotransferase from Tn5; aph(3')-II (or nptII); confers resistance to neomycin, kanamycin, and G418 (Geneticin®)
   5714..5866    +  CDS            ble (fragment): BLE_KLEPN - Experimental evidence at protein level: Swiss-Prot protein existence level 1. Binding protein with a strong affinity to the bleomycin family of antibiotics. Binds to CL990; an antimitotic-antibiotic compound. From Klebsiella pneumoniae.
   5925..5972    +  polyA_signal   HSV TK poly(A) signal: herpes simplex virus thymidine kinase polyadenylation signal (Cole and Stacy, 1985)
   6063..6079    -  polyA_signal   bGH poly(A) signal (fragment): bovine growth hormone polyadenylation signal
   6301..6889    +  rep_origin     ori: high-copy-number ColE1/pMB1/pBR322/pUC origin of replication
>Addgene plasmid #108138 | mCherry-FKBP-SAC1C389S-HLx8 | addgene full sequence | sequence record 207729 | Addgene NGS Result
GCATTAGTTATTAATAGTAATCAATTACGGGGTCATTAGTTCATAGCCCATATATGGAGTTCCGCGTTAC
ATAACTTACGGTAAATGGCCCGCCTGGCTGACCGCCCAACGACCCCCGCCCATTGACGTCAATAATGACG
TATGTTCCCATAGTAACGCCAATAGGGACTTTCCATTGACGTCAATGGGTGGAGTATTTACGGTAAACTG
CCCACTTGGCAGTACATCAAGTGTATCATATGCCAAGTACGCCCCCTATTGACGTCAATGACGGTAAATG
GCCCGCCTGGCATTATGCCCAGTACATGACCTTATGGGACTTTCCTACTTGGCAGTACATCTACGTATTA
GTCATCGCTATTACCATGGTGATGCGGTTTTGGCAGTACATCAATGGGCGTGGATAGCGGTTTGACTCAC
GGGGATTTCCAAGTCTCCACCCCATTGACGTCAATGGGAGTTTGTTTTGGCACCAAAATCAACGGGACTT
TCCAAAATGTCGTAACAACTCCGCCCCATTGACGCAAATGGGCGGTAGGCGTGTACGGTGGGAGGTCTAT
ATAAGCAGAGCTGGTTTAGTGAACCGTCAGATCCGCTAGCGCTACCGGTCGCCACCATGGTGAGCAAGGG
CGAGGAGGATAACATGGCCATCATCAAGGAGTTCATGCGCTTCAAGGTGCACATGGAGGGCTCCGTGAAC
GGCCACGAGTTCGAGATCGAGGGCGAGGGCGAGGGCCGCCCCTACGAGGGCACCCAGACCGCCAAGCTGA
AGGTGACCAAGGGTGGCCCCCTGCCCTTCGCCTGGGACATCCTGTCCCCTCAGTTCATGTACGGCTCCAA
GGCCTACGTGAAGCACCCCGCCGACATCCCCGACTACTTGAAGCTGTCCTTCCCCGAGGGCTTCAAGTGG
GAGCGCGTGATGAACTTCGAGGACGGCGGCGTGGTGACCGTGACCCAGGACTCCTCCCTGCAGGACGGCG
AGTTCATCTACAAGGTGAAGCTGCGCGGCACCAACTTCCCCTCCGACGGCCCCGTAATGCAGAAGAAGAC
CATGGGCTGGGAGGCCTCCTCCGAGCGGATGTACCCCGAGGACGGCGCCCTGAAGGGCGAGATCAAGCAG
AGGCTGAAGCTGAAGGACGGCGGCCACTACGACGCTGAGGTCAAGACCACCTACAAGGCCAAGAAGCCCG
TGCAGCTGCCCGGCGCCTACAACGTCAACATCAAGTTGGACATCACCTCCCACAACGAGGACTACACCAT
CGTGGAACAGTACGAACGCGCCGAGGGCCGCCACTCCACCGGCGGCATGGACGAGCTGTACAAGTCCGGA
CTCAGATCTCGAAGCGCGGCCGCGGGAGCAGGAGGAGCAGCTCGAGCGGCGCTGGGAGTGCAGGTGGAAA
CCATCTCCCCAGGAGACGGGCGCACCTTCCCCAAGCGCGGCCAGACCTGCGTGGTGCACTACACCGGGAT
GCTTGAAGATGGAAAGAAATTTGATTCCTCCCGGGACAGAAACAAGCCCTTTAAGTTTATGCTAGGCAAG
CAGGAGGTGATCCGAGGCTGGGAAGAAGGGGTTGCCCAGATGAGTGTGGGTCAGAGAGCCAAACTGACTA
TATCTCCAGATTATGCCTATGGTGCCACTGGGCACCCAGGCATCATCCCACCACATGCCACTCTCGTCTT
CGATGTGGAGCTTCTAAAACTGGAAAGTGCTGGTGGTAGTGCTGGTGGTAGTGCTGGTGGTAGTGCTGGT
GGTAGTGCTGGTGGTCCGCGAGCTCAAGCTTCGAATTCTGCAATGGCGACGGCGGCCTACGAGCAGCTGA
AGCTGCATATCACACCTGAAAAATTTTATGTGGAAGCTTGTGATGATGGAGCAGATGACGTACTTACCAT
TGACCGTGTGTCCACAGAGGTTACCCTTGCAGTCAAGAAAGATGTTCCTCCTTCAGCTGTCACAAGACCA
ATATTTGGTATACTGGGCACAATCCATCTGGTGGCAGGTAATTATCTTATAGTCATTACCAAAAAGATAA
AAGTAGGTGAATTTTTCAGTCATGTAGTCTGGAAAGCAACAGATTTTGATGTCCTTTCTTATAAGAAGAC
AATGTTGCACTTAACTGATATTCAGTTACAAGATAATAAAACCTTCCTAGCGATGCTAAACCATGTCTTG
AATGTGGATGGATTTTACTTTTCAACAACATATGATTTGACCCATACTTTGCAGCGGCTATCCAACACTA
GTCCTGAATTCCAAGAAATGAGTCTCTTGGAAAGGGCAGATCAGCGGTTTGTATGGAATGGTCATCTTCT
AAGAGAACTTTCTGCACAGCCAGAGGTTCATCGGTTTGCCCTTCCAGTGTTACATGGCTTTATTACCATG
CATTCATGTTCTATTAATGGAAAATACTTTGATTGGATTCTCATCTCGAGGAGGAGCTGTTTCAGAGCTG
GTGTGCGCTATTATGTAAGAGGAATTGATTCGGAAGGCCATGCAGCTAACTTTGTAGAAACAGAACAAAT
TGTGCACTACAATGGGAGCAAAGCTTCGTTTGTACAGACTCGAGGATCAATACCTGTTTTCTGGTCCCAA
AGACCAAACCTCAAGTACAAACCACTGCCACAGATCAGCAAAGTAGCAAATCACATGGACGGTTTCCAAA
GGCATTTTGATTCCCAAGTAATTATTTATGGAAAACAAGTTATAATCAATCTGATTAACCAGAAGGGCTC
GGAGAAGCCACTTGAGCAGACATTTGCAACAATGGTGTCTTCCTTGGGAAGTGGAATGATGAGATACATT
GCCTTTGACTTCCATAAGGAATGTAAAAATATGAGATGGGATCGACTAAGTATTTTATTGGATCAGGTAG
CAGAAATGCAAGATGAATTAAGTTATTTTCTAGTGGACTCTGCTGGCCAGGTGGTGGCAAACCAGGAAGG
CGTGTTCCGAAGCAATAGCATGGATTGTCTAGATAGAACCAATGTGATCCAGAGTTTGTTAGCTCGTCGT
TCACTTCAGGCCCAACTTCAGAGACTAGGAGTTTTGCATGTGGGACAAAAGCTTGAAGAACAAGATGAAT
TTGAGAAGATTTTCAAAAATGCCTGGGCTGACAACGCAAATGCTTGTGCCAAGCAATATGCGGGAACTGG
TGCCTTGAAGACTGACTTTACCAGAACTGGAAAGAGAACTCATTTGGGACTTATAATGGATGGCTGGAAC
TCAATGATACGATATTATAAGAACAACTTTTCCGATGGATTTAGACAAGATTCCATAGACTTATTTCTTG
GAAACTATTCAGTGGATGAATTAGAATCTCATAGTCCTTTAAGTGTTCCAAGGGACTGGAAAGAAGCCGC
TGCTAGAGAAGCTGCCGCAAGAGAGGCCGCAGCCAGAGAGGCTGCTGCCAGGGAAGCAGCAGCTCGGGAA
GCCGCAGCACGCGAGGCTGCAGCAAGAGAAGCAGCCGCACGCTTCCTGGCTTTGCCTATTATCATGGTTG
TTGCCTTTTCAATGTGCATTATCTGTTTGCTTATGGCTGGTGACACTTGGACAGAAACACTGGCCTATGT
GCTCTTCTGGGGAGTTGCAAGCATTGGAACATTTTTTATCATTCTTTACAATGGCAAAGATTTTGTCGAT
GCTCCCAGACTGGTCCAGAAAGAAAAGATAGACTGAAGATAACTGATCATAATCAGCCATACCACATTTG
TAGAGGTTTTACTTGCTTTAAAAAACCTCCCACACCTCCCCCTGAACCTGAAACATAAAATGAATGCAAT
TGTTGTTGTTAACTTGTTTATTGCAGCTTATAATGGTTACAAATAAAGCAATAGCATCACAAATTTCACA
AATAAAGCATTTTTTTCACTGCATTCTAGTTGTGGTTTGTCCAAACTCATCAATGTATCTTAACGCGTAA
ATTGTAAGCGTTAATATTTTGTTAAAATTCGCGTTAAATTTTTGTTAAATCAGCTCATTTTTTAACCAAT
AGGCCGAAATCGGCAAAATCCCTTATAAATCAAAAGAATAGACCGAGATAGGGT
[37 nt withheld, positions 4045-4081]
AAAGAACGTGGACTCCAACGTCAAAGG
[49 nt withheld, positions 4109-4157]
T
[91 nt withheld, positions 4159-4249]
G
[124 nt withheld, positions 4251-4374]
CAGGTGGCACTTTTCGGGGAAATGTGCGCGGAACCCCTATTTGTTTATTTTTCTAAATACATTCAAATAT
GTATCCGCTCATGAGACAATAACCCTGATAAATGCTTCAATAATATTGAAAAAGGAAGAGTCCTGAGGCG
GAAAGAACCAGCTGTGGAATGTGTGTCAGTTAGGGTGTGGAAAGTCCCCAGGCTCCCCAGCAGGCAGAAG
TATGCAAAGCATGCATCTCAATTAGTCAGCAACCAGGTGTGGAAAGTCCCCAGGCTCCCCAGCAGGCAGA
AGTATGCAAAGCATGCATCTCAATTAGTCAGCAACCATAGTCCCGCCCCTAACTCCGCCCATCCCGCCCC
TAACTCCGCCCAGTTCCGCCCATTCTCCGCCCCATGGCTGACTAATTTTTTTTATTTATGCAGAGGCCGA
GGCCGCCTCGGCCTCTGAGCTATTCCAGAAGTAGTGAGGAGGCTTTTTTGGAGGCCTAGGCTTTTGCAAA
GATCGATCAAGAGACAGGATGAGGATCGTTTCGCATGATTGAACAAGATGGATTGCACGCAGGTTCTCCG
GCCGCTTGGGTGGAGAGGCTATTCGGCTATGACTGGGCACAACAGACAATCGGCTGCTCTGATGCCGCCG
TGTTCCGGCTGTCAGCGCAGGGGCGCCCGGTTCTTTTTGTCAAGACCGACCTGTCCGGTGCCCTGAATGA
ACTGCAAGACGAGGCAGCGCGGCTATCGTGGCTGGCCACGACGGGCGTTCCTTGCGCAGCTGTGCTCGAC
GTTGTCACTGAAGCGGGAAGGGACTGGCTGCTATTGGGCGAAGTGCCGGGGCAGGATCTCCTGTCATCTC
ACCTTGCTCCTGCCGAGAAAGTATCCATCATGGCTGATGCAATGCGGCGGCTGCATACGCTTGATCCGGC
TACCTGCCCATTCGACCACCAAGCGAAACATCGCATCGAGCGAGCACGTACTCGGATGGAAGCCGGTCTT
GTCGATCAGGATGATCTGGACGAAGAGCATCAGGGGCTCGCGCCAGCCGAACTGTTCGCCAGGCTCAAGG
CGAGCATGCCCGACGGCGAGGATCTCGTCGTGACCCATGGCGATGCCTGCTTGCCGAATATCATGGTGGA
AAATGGCCGCTTTTCTGGATTCATCGACTGTGGCCGGCTGGGTGTGGCGGACCGCTATCAGGACATAGCG
TTGGCTACCCGTGATATTGCTGAAGAGCTTGGCGGCGAATGGGCTGACCGCTTCCTCGTGCTTTACGGTA
TCGCCGCTCCCGATTCGCAGCGCATCGCCTTCTATCGCCTTCTTGACGAGTTCTTCTGAGCGGGACTCTG
GGGTTCGAAATGACCGACCAAGCGACGCCCAACCTGCCATCACGAGATTTCGATTCCACCGCCGCCTTCT
ATGAAAGGTTGGGCTTCGGAATCGTTTTCCGGGACGCCGGCTGGATGATCCTCCAGCGCGGGGATCTCAT
GCTGGAGTTCTTCGCCCACCCTAGGGGGAGGCTAACTGAAACACGGAAGGAGACAATACCGGAAGGAACC
CGCGCTATGACGGCAATAAAAAGACAGAATAAAACGCACGGTGTTGGGTCGTTTGTTCATAAACGCGGGG
TTCGGTCCCAGGGCTGGCACTCTGTCGATACCCCACCGAGACCCCATTGGGGCCAATACGCCCGCGTTTC
TTCCTTTTCCCCACCCCACCCCCCAAGTTCGGGTGAAGGCCCAGGGCTCGCAGCCAACGTCGGGGCGGCA
GGCCCTGCCATAGCCTCAGGTTACTCATATATACTTTAGATTGATTTAAAACTTCATTTTTAATTTAAAA
GGATCTAGGTGAAGATCCTTTTTGATAATCTCATGACCAAAATCCCTTAACGTGAGTTTTCGTTCCACTG
AGCGTCAGACCCCGTAGAAAAGATCAAAGGATCTTCTTGAGATCCTTTTTTTCTGCGCGTAATCTGCTGC
TTGCAAACAAAAAAACCACCGCTACCAGCGGTGGTTTGTTTGCCGGATCAAGAGCTACCAACTCTTTTTC
CGAAGGTAACTGGCTTCAGCAGAGCGCAGATACCAAATACTGTTCTTCTAGTGTAGCCGTAGTTAGGCCA
CCACTTCAAGAACTCTGTAGCACCGCCTACATACCTCGCTCTGCTAATCCTGTTACCAGTGGCTGCTGCC
AGTGGCGATAAGTCGTGTCTTACCGGGTTGGACTCAAGACGATAGTTACCGGATAAGGCGCAGCGGTCGG
GCTGAACGGGGGGTTCGTGCACACAGCCCAGCTTGGAGCGAACGACCTACACCGAACTGAGATACCTACA
GCGTGAGCTATGAGAAAGCGCCACGCTTCCCGAAGGGAGAAAGGCGGACAGGTATCCGGTAAGCGGCAGG
GTCGGAACAGGAGAGCGCACGAGGGAGCTTCCAGGGGGAAACGCCTGGTATCTTTATAGTCCTGTCGGGT
TTCGCCACCTCTGACTTGAGCGTCGATTTTTGTGATGCTCGTCAGGGGGGCGGAGCCTATGGAAAAACGC
CAGCAACGCGGCCTTTTTACGGTTCCTGGCCTTTTGCTGGCCTTTTGCTCACATGTTCTTTCCTGCGTTA
TCCCCTGATTCTGTGGATAACCGTATTACCGCCAT
